>Addgene plasmid #206945 | sfGFP-SasG(3G)-mCherry | addgene full sequence | sequence record 418123 | Addgene NGS Result
GCCACCTGACGTCGACGGATCGGGAGATCTCCCGATCCCCTATGGTGCACTCTCAGTACAATCTGCTCTG
ATGCCGCATAGTTAAGCCAGTATCTGCTCCCTGCTTGTGTGTTGGAGGTCGCTGAGTAGTGCGCGAGCAA
AATTTAAGCTACAACAAGGCAAGGCTTGACCGACAATTGCATGAAGAATCTGCTTAGGGTTAGGCGTTTT
GCGCTGCTTCGCGATGTACGGGCCAGATATACGCGTTGACATTGATTATTGACTAGTTATTAATAGTAAT
CAATTACGGGGTCATTAGTTCATAGCCCATATATGGAGTTCCGCGTTACATAACTTACGGTAAATGGCCC
GCCTGGCTGACCGCCCAACGACCCCCGCCCATTGACGTCAATAATGACGTATGTTCCCATAGTAACGCCA
ATAGGGACTTTCCATTGACGTCAATGGGTGGAGTATTTACGGTAAACTGCCCACTTGGCAGTACATCAAG
TGTATCATATGCCAAGTACGCCCCCTATTGACGTCAATGACGGTAAATGGCCCGCCTGGCATTATGCCCA
GTACATGACCTTATGGGACTTTCCTACTTGGCAGTACATCTACGTATTAGTCATCGCTATTACCATGGTG
ATGCGGTTTTGGCAGTACATCAATGGGCGTGGATAGCGGTTTGACTCACGGGGATTTCCAAGTCTCCACC
CCATTGACGTCAATGGGAGTTTGTTTTGGCACCAAAATCAACGGGACTTTCCAAAATGTCGTAACAACTC
CGCCCCATTGACGCAAATGGGCGGTAGGCGTGTACGGTGGGAGGTCTATATAAGCAGAGCTCTCTGGCTA
ACTAGAGAACCCACTGCTTACTGGCTTATCGAAATTAATACGACTCACTATAGGGAGACCCAAGCTGGCT
AGCGTTTAAACTTAAGCTTGGTACCGAGCTCGGATCCACTAGTCCAGTGTGGTGGAATTCGCCACCATGA
GCAAGGGCGAAGAACTGTTTACCGGCGTGGTGCCCATCCTGGTGGAACTGGATGGGGATGTGAACGGCCA
CAAGTTCAGCGTCAGAGGCGAAGGCGAAGGGGATGCCACAAACGGCAAGCTGACCCTGAAGTTCATCTGC
ACCACCGGAAAGCTGCCCGTGCCTTGGCCTACACTGGTCACCACACTGACATACGGCGTGCAGTGCTTCA
GCAGATACCCCGACCATATGAAGCGGCACGACTTCTTCAAGAGCGCCATGCCTGAGGGCTACGTGCAAGA
GAGAACCATCAGCTTCAAGGACGACGGCACCTACAAGACCAGAGCCGAAGTGAAGTTCGAGGGCGACACC
CTGGTCAACCGGATCGAGCTGAAGGGCATCGATTTCAAAGAGGACGGCAACATCCTGGGCCACAAGCTTG
AGTACAACTTCAACAGCCACAACGTGTACATCACCGCCGACAAGCAGAAGAACGGCATCAAGGCCAACTT
CAAGATCCGGCACAACGTGGAAGATGGCAGCGTGCAGCTGGCCGATCACTACCAGCAGAACACACCCATC
GGAGATGGCCCTGTGCTGCTGCCCGATAACCACTACCTGAGCACACAGAGCGTGCTGAGCAAGGACCCCA
ACGAGAAGAGGGACCACATGGTGCTGCTGGAGTTTGTGACAGCCGCCGGAATCACCCACGGCATGGACGA
ACTTTACAAAGGCGGCACCGGTGGCAGCGCCCCTAAGACAATTACCGAGCTGGAAAAGAAGGTGGAAGAG
ATCCCCTTCAAGAAAGAGCGGAAGTTCAACCCCGATCTGGCCCCTGGCACCGAGAAAGTGACAAGAGAAG
GCCAGAAGGGCGAGAAAACCATCACCACACCTACACTGAAGAACCCTCTGACCGGCGTGATCATCTCCAA
GGGCGAGCCCAAAGAGGAAATCACAAAGGACCCTATCAACGAGCTGACCGAGTACGGCCCCGAGACAATT
GCTCCTGGCCACAGAGATGAGTTCGACCCCAAACTGCCCACCGGCGAGAAAGAAGAAGTGCCTGGCAAGC
CTGGCATCAAGAACCCTGAGACAGGCGACGTCGTCAGACCTCCTGTGGACAGCGTGACCAAATACGGCCC
TGTGAAGGGCGACAGCATCGTGGAAAAAGAAGAGATTCCGTTTGAGAAAGAGAGAAAGTTTAATCCCGAC
CTCGCTCCAGGGACAGAAAAAGTCACTCGCGAGGGCCAGAAAGGGGAAAAGACAATCACAACCCCAACGC
TGAAAAATCCCCTGACCGGGGAGATTATCAGCAAAGGCGAGAGCAAAGAAGAAATTACGAAAGATCCCAT
CAATGAACTCACAGAGTACGGGCCCGAGACAATTGCTCCTGGCCACAGAGATGAGTTCGACCCCAAACTG
CCCACCGGCGAGAAAGAAGAAGTGCCTGGCAAGCCTGGCATCAAGAACCCTGAGACAGGCGACGTCGTCA
GACCTCCTGTGGACAGCGTGACCAAATACGGCCCTGTGAAGGGCGACAGCATCGTGGAAAAAGAAGAGAT
TCCGTTTGAGAAAGAGAGAAAGTTTAATCCCGACCTCGCTCCAGGGACAGAAAAAGTCACTCGCGAGGGC
CAGAAAGGGGAAAAGACAATCACAACCCCAACGCTGAAAAATCCCCTGACCGGGGAGATTATCAGCAAAG
GCGAGAGCAAAGAAGAAATTACGAAAGATCCCATCAATGAACTCACAGAGTACGGGCCTGAGACGGGCTC
CGGAGCCACAGGATCTGTGTCCAAAGGCGAAGAGGACAACATGGCCATCATCAAAGAATTTATGCGGTTC
AAGGTGCACATGGAAGGCTCCGTGAATGGCCACGAGTTTGAGATTGAAGGCGAAGGCGAGGGCAGACCCT
ATGAGGGAACACAGACCGCCAAGCTGAAAGTGACCAAAGGCGGACCTCTGCCTTTCGCCTGGGACATTCT
GAGCCCTCAGTTTATGTACGGCTCCAAGGCCTACGTGAAGCACCCCGCCGATATTCCCGACTACCTGAAG
CTGAGCTTCCCCGAGGGCTTCAAGTGGGAGAGAGTGATGAATTTCGAGGACGGCGGCGTGGTCACCGTGA
CACAAGATAGTTCTCTGCAGGACGGCGAGTTCATCTACAAAGTGAAGCTGCGGGGCACCAACTTTCCCTC
TGACGGACCCGTGATGCAGAAAAAGACCATGGGCTGGGAAGCCAGCAGCGAGAGAATGTACCCTGAAGAT
GGCGCCCTGAAAGGGGAGATCAAGCAGCGGCTGAAACTGAAGGATGGCGGCCACTACGACGCCGAAGTCA
AGACCACATACAAGGCCAAGAAACCAGTGCAGCTGCCAGGCGCCTACAATGTGAACATCAAGCTGGACAT
CACCAGCCACAATGAGGACTACACAATCGTGGAACAGTACGAGAGAGCCGAGGGGAGACACTCTACCGGC
GGAATGGATGAGCTGTACAAGTGATAAGCGGCCGCTCGAGTCTAGAGGGCCCGTTTAAACCCGCTGATCA
GCCTCGACTGTGCCTTCTAGTTGCCAGCCATCTGTTGTTTGCCCCTCCCCCGTGCCTTCCTTGACCCTGG
AAGGTGCCACTCCCACTGTCCTTTCCTAATAAAATGAGGAAATTGCATCGCATTGTCTGAGTAGGTGTCA
TTCTATTCTGGGGGGTGGGGTGGGGCAGGACAGCAAGGGGGAGGATTGGGAAGACAATAGCAGGCATGCT
GGGGATGCGGTGGGCTCTATGGCTTCTGAGGCGGAAAGAACCAGCTGGGGCTCTAGGGGGTATCCCC
[124 nt withheld, positions 3778-3901]
C
[91 nt withheld, positions 3903-3993]
A
[49 nt withheld, positions 3995-4043]
CCTTTGACGTTGGAGTCCACGTTCTTT
[37 nt withheld, positions 4071-4107]
ACCCTATCTCGGTCTATTCTTTTGATTTATAAGGGATTTTGCCGATTTCGGCCTATTGGTTAAAAAATGA
GCTGATTTAACAAAAATTTAACGCGAATTAATTCTGTGGAATGTGTGTCAGTTAGGGTGTGGAAAGTCCC
CAGGCTCCCCAGCAGGCAGAAGTATGCAAAGCATGCATCTCAATTAGTCAGCAACCAGGTGTGGAAAGTC
CCCAGGCTCCCCAGCAGGCAGAAGTATGCAAAGCATGCATCTCAATTAGTCAGCAACCATAGTCCCGCCC
CTAACTCCGCCCATCCCGCCCCTAACTCCGCCCAGTTCCGCCCATTCTCCGCCCCATGGCTGACTAATTT
TTTTTATTTATGCAGAGGCCGAGGCCGCCTCTGCCTCTGAGCTATTCCAGAAGTAGTGAGGAGGCTTTTT
TGGAGGCCTAGGCTTTTGCAAAAAGCTCCCGGGAGCTTGTATATCCATTTTCGGATCTGATCAGCACGTG
TTGACAATTAATCATCGGCATAGTATATCGGCATAGTATAATACGACAAGGTGAGGAACTAAACCATGGC
CAAGTTGACCAGTGCCGTTCCGGTGCTCACCGCGCGCGACGTCGCCGGAGCGGTCGAGTTCTGGACCGAC
CGGCTCGGGTTCTCCCGGGACTTCGTGGAGGACGACTTCGCCGGTGTGGTCCGGGACGACGTGACCCTGT
TCATCAGCGCGGTCCAGGACCAGGTGGTGCCGGACAACACCCTGGCCTGGGTGTGGGTGCGCGGCCTGGA
CGAGCTGTACGCCGAGTGGTCGGAGGTCGTGTCCACGAACTTCCGGGACGCCTCCGGGCCGGCCATGACC
GAGATCGGCGAGCAGCCGTGGGGGCGGGAGTTCGCCCTGCGCGACCCGGCCGGCAACTGCGTGCACTTCG
TGGCCGAGGAGCAGGACTGACACGTGCTACGAGATTTCGATTCCACCGCCGCCTTCTATGAAAGGTTGGG
CTTCGGAATCGTTTTCCGGGACGCCGGCTGGATGATCCTCCAGCGCGGGGATCTCATGCTGGAGTTCTTC
GCCCACCCCAACTTGTTTATTGCAGCTTATAATGGTTACAAATAAAGCAATAGCATCACAAATTTCACAA
ATAAAGCATTTTTTTCACTGCATTCTAGTTGTGGTTTGTCCAAACTCATCAATGTATCTTATCATGTCTG
TATACCGTCGACCTCTAGCTAGAGCTTGGCGTAATCATGGTCATAGCTGTTTCCTGTGTGAAATTGTTAT
CCGCTCACAATTCCACACAACATACGAGCCGGAAGCATAAAGTGTAAAGCCTGGGGTGCCTAATGAGTGA
GCTAACTCACATTAATTGCGTTGCGCTCACTGCCCGCTTTCCAGTCGGGAAACCTGTCGTGCCAGCTGCA
TTAATGAATCGGCCAACGCGCGGGGAGAGGCGGTTTGCGTATTGGGCGCTCTTCCGCTTCCTCGCTCACT
GACTCGCTGCGCTCGGTCGTTCGGCTGCGGCGAGCGGTATCAGCTCACTCAAAGGCGGTAATACGGTTAT
CCACAGAATCAGGGGATAACGCAGGAAAGAACATGTGAGCAAAAGGCCAGCAAAAGGCCAGGAACCGTAA
AAAGGCCGCGTTGCTGGCGTTTTTCCATAGGCTCCGCCCCCCTGACGAGCATCACAAAAATCGACGCTCA
AGTCAGAGGTGGCGAAACCCGACAGGACTATAAAGATACCAGGCGTTTCCCCCTGGAAGCTCCCTCGTGC
GCTCTCCTGTTCCGACCCTGCCGCTTACCGGATACCTGTCCGCCTTTCTCCCTTCGGGAAGCGTGGCGCT
TTCTCATAGCTCACGCTGTAGGTATCTCAGTTCGGTGTAGGTCGTTCGCTCCAAGCTGGGCTGTGTGCAC
GAACCCCCCGTTCAGCCCGACCGCTGCGCCTTATCCGGTAACTATCGTCTTGAGTCCAACCCGGTAAGAC
ACGACTTATCGCCACTGGCAGCAGCCACTGGTAACAGGATTAGCAGAGCGAGGTATGTAGGCGGTGCTAC
AGAGTTCTTGAAGTGGTGGCCTAACTACGGCTACACTAGAAGAACAGTATTTGGTATCTGCGCTCTGCTG
AAGCCAGTTACCTTCGGAAAAAGAGTTGGTAGCTCTTGATCCGGCAAACAAACCACCGCTGGTAGCGGTG
GTTTTTTTGTTTGCAAGCAGCAGATTACGCGCAGAAAAAAAGGATCTCAAGAAGATCCTTTGATCTTTTC
TACGGGGTCTGACGCTCAGTGGAACGAAAACTCACGTTAAGGGATTTTGGTCATGAGATTATCAAAAAGG
ATCTTCACCTAGATCCTTTTAAATTAAAAATGAAGTTTTAAATCAATCTAAAGTATATATGAGTAAACTT
GGTCTGACAGTTACCAATGCTTAATCAGTGAGGCACCTATCTCAGCGATCTGTCTATTTCGTTCATCCAT
AGTTGCCTGACTCCCCGTCGTGTAGATAACTACGATACGGGAGGGCTTACCATCTGGCCCCAGTGCTGCA
ATGATACCGCGAGACCCACGCTCACCGGCTCCAGATTTATCAGCAATAAACCAGCCAGCCGGAAGGGCCG
AGCGCAGAAGTGGTCCTGCAACTTTATCCGCCTCCATCCAGTCTATTAATTGTTGCCGGGAAGCTAGAGT
AAGTAGTTCGCCAGTTAATAGTTTGCGCAACGTTGTTGCCATTGCTACAGGCATCGTGGTGTCACGCTCG
TCGTTTGGTATGGCTTCATTCAGCTCCGGTTCCCAACGATCAAGGCGAGTTACATGATCCCCCATGTTGT
GCAAAAAAGCGGTTAGCTCCTTCGGTCCTCCGATCGTTGTCAGAAGTAAGTTGGCCGCAGTGTTATCACT
CATGGTTATGGCAGCACTGCATAATTCTCTTACTGTCATGCCATCCGTAAGATGCTTTTCTGTGACTGGT
GAGTACTCAACCAAGTCATTCTGAGAATAGTGTATGCGGCGACCGAGTTGCTCTTGCCCGGCGTCAATAC
GGGATAATACCGCGCCACATAGCAGAACTTTAAAAGTGCTCATCATTGGAAAACGTTCTTCGGGGCGAAA
ACTCTCAAGGATCTTACCGCTGTTGAGATCCAGTTCGATGTAACCCACTCGTGCACCCAACTGATCTTCA
GCATCTTTTACTTTCACCAGCGTTTCTGGGTGAGCAAAAACAGGAAGGCAAAATGCCGCAAAAAAGGGAA
TAAGGGCGACACGGAAATGTTGAATACTCATACTCTTCCTTTTTCAATATTATTGAAGCATTTATCAGGG
TTATTGTCTCATGAGCGGATACATATTTGAATGTATTTAGAAAAATAAACAAATAGGGGTTCCGCGCACA
TTTCCCCGAAAAGT
Features (pLannotate 1.2.2; 23 found; start..end, strand, type, name):
     41..93      -  misc_feature   bom (fragment): basis of mobility region from pBR322
    248..627     +  enhancer       CMV enhancer: human cytomegalovirus immediate early enhancer
    628..831     +  promoter       CMV promoter: human cytomegalovirus (CMV) immediate early promoter
    827..860     +  LTR            5' LTR (truncated) (fragment): truncated 5' long terminal repeat (LTR) from HIV-1
    876..894     +  promoter       T7 promoter: promoter for bacteriophage T7 RNA polymerase
    977..1690    +  CDS            Superfolder GFP: Superfolder GFP is a basic (constitutively fluorescent) green fluorescent protein published in 2005, derived from Aequorea victoria. It is reported to be a very rapidly-maturing weak dimer.
   1715..2725    +  CDS            PLS_STAAN (fragment): Experimental evidence at protein level: Swiss-Prot protein existence level 1. From Staphylococcus aureus (strain N315).
   2747..3451    +  CDS            mCherry: mCherry is a basic (constitutively fluorescent) red fluorescent protein published in 2004, derived from Discosoma sp.. It is reported to be a very rapidly-maturing monomer with low acid sensitivity.
   3508..3732    +  polyA_signal   bGH poly(A) signal: bovine growth hormone polyadenylation signal
   3736..3757    +  promoter       SV40 promoter (fragment): SV40 enhancer and early promoter
   3778..4206    +  rep_origin     f1 ori (sequence partly withheld): f1 bacteriophage origin of replication; arrow indicates direction of (+) strand synthesis
   4220..4549    +  promoter       SV40 promoter: SV40 enhancer and early promoter
   4597..4644    +  promoter       EM7 promoter: synthetic bacterial promoter&nbsp
   4663..5037    +  CDS            BleoR: antibiotic-binding protein; Sh ble from Streptoalloteichus hindustanus; confers resistance to bleomycin, phleomycin, and Zeocin™
   5047..5172    +  CDS            ble (fragment): BLE_KLEPN - Experimental evidence at protein level: Swiss-Prot protein existence level 1. Binding protein with a strong affinity to the bleomycin family of antibiotics. Binds to CL990; an antimitotic-antibiotic compound. From Klebsiella pneumoniae.
   5167..5288    +  polyA_signal   SV40 poly(A) signal: SV40 polyadenylation signal
   5361..5377    -  protein_bind   lac operator: The lac repressor binds to the lac operator to inhibit transcription in E. coli. This inhibition can be relieved by adding lactose or isopropyl-β-D-thiogalactopyranoside (IPTG). lac repressor encoded by lacI
   5385..5415    -  promoter       lac promoter: promoter for the E. coli lac operon
   5430..5451    -  protein_bind   CAP binding site: CAP binding activates transcription in the presence of cAMP. E. coli catabolite activator protein
   5464..5556    -  CDS            lacI (fragment): lac repressor; lacI; The lac repressor binds to the lac operator to inhibit transcription in E. coli. This inhibition can be relieved by adding lactose or isopropyl-β-D-thiogalactopyranoside (IPTG).
   5739..6327    -  rep_origin     ori: high-copy-number ColE1/pMB1/pBR322/pUC origin of replication
   6498..7358    -  CDS            AmpR: β-lactamase; bla; confers resistance to ampicillin, carbenicillin, and related antibiotics
   7359..7463    -  promoter       AmpR promoter: bla
