[The description below was written by a language model from this plasmid's Addgene catalogue record and pLannotate feature annotations shown in this document.]
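Description:
sfGFP-SasG(3G)-mCherry is a 7,481 nt mammalian expression plasmid built on the pcDNA 3.1 (+) Zeo backbone. It is maintained in E. coli through a high-copy ColE1/pUC-type origin and selected with ampicillin via the β-lactamase gene and its native promoter. An f1 origin is also present. For selection in mammalian cells, the backbone carries a Sh ble (BleoR) cassette conferring Zeocin resistance. This cassette is driven by the SV40 early promoter, has an EM7 promoter for expression in bacteria, and ends in an SV40 polyadenylation signal. The short annotated fragments (bom, lac promoter/operator, lacI, an HIV-1 LTR fragment, a second ble fragment) appear to be backbone remnants or partial annotation matches rather than functional modules.

The payload is a single fusion open reading frame transcribed from the CMV immediate-early enhancer/promoter and terminated by the bovine growth hormone polyadenylation signal. A T7 promoter lies upstream of the coding region. The fusion consists of superfolder GFP (Aequorea victoria) at the N terminus, a roughly 1 kb segment of the Staphylococcus aureus surface protein SasG in the middle, and mCherry (Discosoma sp.) at the C terminus. The annotation tool matched the central segment to the related S. aureus protein Pls. The "3G" designation identifies a particular linker variant, but the record does not define the term further. According to the record, the plasmid expresses a heterobifunctional SasG linker in mammalian cells, with a different fluorescent protein at each end. It comes from work on genetically encoded barcodes for correlative volume electron microscopy. The record does not describe how the linker is deployed in that system.
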