Addgene plasmid #206945: sfGFP-SasG(3G)-mCherry
Purpose: Mammalian expression of heterobifunctional SasG linkers (3G)
Depositing lab: Gil Westmeyer. Depositing organization: Technische Universitaet Muenchen (TUM). Publication: Genetically encoded barcodes for correlative volume electron microscopy. Sigmund F, Berezin O, Beliakova S, Magerl B, Drawitsch M, Piovesan A, Goncalves F, Bodea SV, Winkler S, Bousraou Z, Grosshauser M, Samara E, Pujol-Marti J, Schadler S, So C, Irsen S, Walch A, Kofler F, Piraud M, Kornfeld J, Briggman K, Westmeyer GG. Nat Biotechnol. 2023 Apr 17. doi: 10.1038/s41587-023-01713-y. PubMed 37069313.
Backbone
  Vector backbone: pcDNA 3.1 (+) Zeo
  Vector type: Mammalian Expression
Growth in bacteria
  Bacterial resistance: Ampicillin, 100 μg/mL
  Growth temperature: 37°C
  Growth strain: NEB Stable
  Copy number: High Copy
Gene/Insert
  Gene/Insert name: sfGFP-SaSasG (3G)-mCherry
  Species: A.victoria, S.aureus, Discosoma sp
  Tag / fusion protein: sfGFP (N terminal on insert); mCherry (C terminal on insert)
  Cloning method: Gibson Cloning
Terms and licenses: Academic/Nonprofit Terms; Industry Terms: Not Available to Industry
How to cite: sfGFP-SasG(3G)-mCherry was a gift from Gil Westmeyer (Addgene plasmid # 206945 ; http://n2t.net/addgene:206945 ; RRID:Addgene_206945)
